Addgene plasmid #192187: pSC014_pLKO-U6-BsmBI-MS2sgRNA-EFS-Thy11-2A-MS2-p65-HSF1
Purpose: (Empty Backbone) TdgA vector
Depositing lab: Sidi Chen. Depositing organization: Yale University. Publication: A genome-scale gain-of-function CRISPR screen in CD8 T cells identifies proline metabolism as a means to enhance CAR-T therapy. Ye L, Park JJ, Peng L, Yang Q, Chow RD, Dong MB, Lam SZ, Guo J, Tang E, Zhang Y, Wang G, Dai X, Du Y, Kim HR, Cao H, Errami Y, Clark P, Bersenev A, Montgomery RR, Chen S. Cell Metab. 2022 Apr 5;34(4):595-614.e14. doi: 10.1016/j.cmet.2022.02.009. Epub 2022 Mar 10. PubMed 35276062.
Backbone
  Vector backbone: TdgA
  Vector type: Mammalian Expression
Growth in bacteria
  Bacterial resistance: Ampicillin, 100 μg/mL
  Growth temperature: 37°C
  Growth strain: NEB Stable
  Copy number: High Copy
Gene/Insert
  Gene/Insert name: None
  Mutation: NA
Terms and licenses: Academic/Nonprofit Terms; Industry Terms: Not Available to Industry
How to cite: pSC014_pLKO-U6-BsmBI-MS2sgRNA-EFS-Thy11-2A-MS2-p65-HSF1 was a gift from Sidi Chen (Addgene plasmid # 192187 ; http://n2t.net/addgene:192187 ; RRID:Addgene_192187)
