[The description below was written by a language model from this plasmid's Addgene catalogue record and pLannotate feature annotations shown in this document.]
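Description:
pSC014_pLKO-U6-BsmBI-MS2sgRNA-EFS-Thy11-2A-MS2-p65-HSF1 is an empty-backbone, third-generation-style lentiviral guide RNA vector for CRISPR activation, catalogued as a mammalian expression plasmid under the backbone name "TdgA". It is maintained in E. coli through a high-copy ColE1/pUC origin with ampicillin resistance, and also carries an f1 origin, an SV40 origin and remnants of a lac/lacZα cloning region. The viral frame consists of an RSV promoter fused to a truncated HIV-1 5' LTR, the Ψ packaging signal with a gag fragment, the RRE, a cPPT/CTS and a self-inactivating ΔU3 3' LTR. The genome can therefore be packaged when helper functions are supplied in trans, and it integrates without active LTR promoter function.

Two expression units lie between the LTRs. A human U6 promoter drives a Streptococcus pyogenes sgRNA scaffold carrying two MS2 stem loops. According to the plasmid name, BsmBI sites upstream of the scaffold accept the spacer; no guide is present, and these sites are not annotated in the feature table. Downstream, an EF-1α core (EFS) promoter drives mouse Thy1.1 (CD90.1), a surface marker for identifying or sorting transduced cells. The name indicates that Thy1.1 is joined through a 2A peptide to the MS2 coat protein fused to the p65 (Rela) and HSF1 activation domains, followed by a synthetic poly(A) signal. The MS2-p65-HSF1 fusion binds the aptamer loops in the guide and recruits transcriptional activators to the targeted promoter. No dCas9 is encoded, so it must be provided separately. The associated publication describes a genome-scale gain-of-function screen in CD8 T cells, consistent with use for activation guides or libraries.
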