Features (pLannotate 1.2.2; 34 found; start..end, strand, type, name):
      5..231     +  promoter       RSV promoter: Rous sarcoma virus enhancer/promoter
    232..412     +  LTR            5' LTR (truncated): truncated 5' long terminal repeat (LTR) from HIV-1
    459..584     +  misc_feature   HIV-1 Ψ: packaging signal of human immunodeficiency virus type 1
    568..931     +  CDS            HIV-1 gag (fragment): gag protein from human immunodeficiency virus 1; gag
   1077..1310    +  misc_feature   RRE: The Rev response element (RRE) of HIV-1 allows for Rev-dependent mRNA export from the nucleus to the cytoplasm.
   1687..1713    +  CDS            Rev (fragment): human immunodeficiency virus 1 (HIV-1) Rev protein; rev; enhances nuclear export of unspliced and incompletely spliced viral mRNAs
   1717..1957    +  promoter       U6 promoter: RNA polymerase III promoter for human U6 snRNA
   2003..2021    +  misc_RNA       MS2 stem loop: stem loop that binds the bacteriophage MS2 coat protein
   2032..2068    +  misc_RNA       gRNA scaffold (fragment): guide RNA scaffold for the Streptococcus pyogenes CRISPR/Cas9 system
   2073..2091    +  misc_RNA       MS2 stem loop: stem loop that binds the bacteriophage MS2 coat protein
   2102..2121    +  misc_RNA       gRNA scaffold (fragment): guide RNA scaffold for the Streptococcus pyogenes CRISPR/Cas9 system
   2184..2301    +  misc_feature   cPPT/CTS: central polypurine tract and central termination sequence of HIV-1
   2371..2389    +  CDS            small t antigen (fragment): SV40 (simian virus 40) small t antigen
   2415..2626    +  promoter       EF-1α core promoter: core promoter for human elongation factor EF-1α
   2652..3137    +  CDS            Thy1.1: mouse GPI-anchored cell surface glycoprotein of the immunoglobulin superfamily This allele of Thy1 is also known as CD90.1.
   3201..3590    +  CDS            CAPSD_BPMS2: Experimental evidence at protein level: Swiss-Prot protein existence level 1. Acts as a translational repressor of viral replicase synthesis late in infection. This latter function is the result of capsid protein interaction with an RNA hairpin which contains the replicase ribosome-binding site. From Escherichia phage MS2 (Bacteriophage MS2).
   3681..4223    +  CDS            Rela (fragment): TF65_MOUSE - Also known as Nfkb3. Experimental evidence at protein level: Swiss-Prot protein existence level 1. NF-kappa-B is a pleiotropic transcription factor present in almost all cell types and is the endpoint of a series of signal transduction events that are initiated by a vast array of stimuli related to many biological processes such as inflammation, immunity, differentiation, cell growth, tumorigenesis and apoptosis. NF-kappa-B is a homo- or heterodimeric complex formed by the Rel-like domain- containing proteins RELA/p65, RELB, NFKB1/p105, NFKB1/p50, REL and NFKB2/p52. The heterodime
   4248..4619    +  CDS            HSF1: C-terminal activation domain from the human heat shock transcription factor HSF1
   4635..4683    +  polyA_signal   poly(A) signal: synthetic polyadenylation signal
   4708..4770    +  CDS            nef (fragment): NEF_HV1Z2 - Experimental evidence at protein level: Swiss-Prot protein existence level 1. Extracellular Nef protein targets CD4(+) T-lymphocytes for apoptosis by interacting with CXCR4 surface receptors. From Human immunodeficiency virus type 1 group M subtype D (isolate Z2/CDC-Z34) (HIV-1).
   4772..5005    +  LTR            3' LTR (ΔU3): self-inactivating 3' long terminal repeat (LTR) from HIV-1
   5083..5204    +  polyA_signal   SV40 poly(A) signal: SV40 polyadenylation signal
   5244..5379    +  rep_origin     SV40 ori: SV40 origin of replication
   5400..5418    -  promoter       T7 promoter: promoter for bacteriophage T7 RNA polymerase
   5426..5581    +  CDS            lacZα (fragment): LacZα fragment of β-galactosidase; lacZ fragment
   5586..6014    +  rep_origin     f1 ori (sequence partly withheld): f1 bacteriophage origin of replication; arrow indicates direction of (+) strand synthesis
   6067..6171    +  promoter       AmpR promoter: bla
   6172..7032    +  CDS            AmpR: β-lactamase; bla; confers resistance to ampicillin, carbenicillin, and related antibiotics
   7203..7791    +  rep_origin     ori: high-copy-number ColE1/pMB1/pBR322/pUC origin of replication
   7974..8066    +  CDS            lacI (fragment): lac repressor; lacI; The lac repressor binds to the lac operator to inhibit transcription in E. coli. This inhibition can be relieved by adding lactose or isopropyl-β-D-thiogalactopyranoside (IPTG).
   8079..8100    +  protein_bind   CAP binding site: CAP binding activates transcription in the presence of cAMP. E. coli catabolite activator protein
   8115..8145    +  promoter       lac promoter: promoter for the E. coli lac operon
   8153..8169    +  protein_bind   lac operator: The lac repressor binds to the lac operator to inhibit transcription in E. coli. This inhibition can be relieved by adding lactose or isopropyl-β-D-thiogalactopyranoside (IPTG). lac repressor encoded by lacI
   8214..8232    +  promoter       T3 promoter: promoter for bacteriophage T3 RNA polymerase
>Addgene plasmid #192187 | pSC014_pLKO-U6-BsmBI-MS2sgRNA-EFS-Thy11-2A-MS2-p65-HSF1 | addgene full sequence | sequence record 375064 | Addgene NGS Result
TTAATGTAGTCTTATGCAATACTCTTGTAGTCTTGCAACATGGTAACGATGAGTTAGCAACATGCCTTAC
AAGGAGAGAAAAAGCACCGTGCATGCCGATTGGTGGAAGTAAGGTGGTACGATCGTGCCTTATTAGGAAG
GCAACAGACGGGTCTGACATGGATTGGACGAACCACTGAATTGCCGCATTGCAGAGATATTGTATTTAAG
TGCCTAGCTCGATACATAAACGGGTCTCTCTGGTTAGACCAGATCTGAGCCTGGGAGCTCTCTGGCTAAC
TAGGGAACCCACTGCTTAAGCCTCAATAAAGCTTGCCTTGAGTGCTTCAAGTAGTGTGTGCCCGTCTGTT
GTGTGACTCTGGTAACTAGAGATCCCTCAGACCCTTTTAGTCAGTGTGGAAAATCTCTAGCAGTGGCGCC
CGAACAGGGACTTGAAAGCGAAAGGGAAACCAGAGGAGCTCTCTCGACGCAGGACTCGGCTTGCTGAAGC
GCGCACGGCAAGAGGCGAGGGGCGGCGACTGGTGAGTACGCCAAAAATTTTGACTAGCGGAGGCTAGAAG
GAGAGAGATGGGTGCGAGAGCGTCAGTATTAAGCGGGGGAGAATTAGATCGCGATGGGAAAAAATTCGGT
TAAGGCCAGGGGGAAAGAAAAAATATAAATTAAAACATATAGTATGGGCAAGCAGGGAGCTAGAACGATT
CGCAGTTAATCCTGGCCTGTTAGAAACATCAGAAGGCTGTAGACAAATACTGGGACAGCTACAACCATCC
CTTCAGACAGGATCAGAAGAACTTAGATCATTATATAATACAGTAGCAACCCTCTATTGTGTGCATCAAA
GGATAGAGATAAAAGACACCAAGGAAGCTTTAGACAAGATAGAGGAAGAGCAAAACAAAAGTAAGACCAC
CGCACAGCAAGCGGCCGCTGATCTTCAGACCTGGAGGAGGAGATATGAGGGACAATTGGAGAAGTGAATT
ATATAAATATAAAGTAGTAAAAATTGAACCATTAGGAGTAGCACCCACCAAGGCAAAGAGAAGAGTGGTG
CAGAGAGAAAAAAGAGCAGTGGGAATAGGAGCTTTGTTCCTTGGGTTCTTGGGAGCAGCAGGAAGCACTA
TGGGCGCAGCGTCAATGACGCTGACGGTACAGGCCAGACAATTATTGTCTGGTATAGTGCAGCAGCAGAA
CAATTTGCTGAGGGCTATTGAGGCGCAACAGCATCTGTTGCAACTCACAGTCTGGGGCATCAAGCAGCTC
CAGGCAAGAATCCTGGCTGTGGAAAGATACCTAAAGGATCAACAGCTCCTGGGGATTTGGGGTTGCTCTG
GAAAACTCATTTGCACCACTGCTGTGCCTTGGAATGCTAGTTGGAGTAATAAATCTCTGGAACAGATTTG
GAATCACACGACCTGGATGGAGTGGGACAGAGAAATTAACAATTACACAAGCTTAATACACTCCTTAATT
GAAGAATCGCAAAACCAGCAAGAAAAGAATGAACAAGAATTATTGGAATTAGATAAATGGGCAAGTTTGT
GGAATTGGTTTAACATAACAAATTGGCTGTGGTATATAAAATTATTCATAATGATAGTAGGAGGCTTGGT
AGGTTTAAGAATAGTTTTTGCTGTACTTTCTATAGTGAATAGAGTTAGGCAGGGATATTCACCATTATCG
TTTCAGACCCACCTCCCAACCCCGAGGGGACCCAGAGAGGGCCTATTTCCCATGATTCCTTCATATTTGC
ATATACGATACAAGGCTGTTAGAGAGATAATTAGAATTAATTTGACTGTAAACACAAAGATATTAGTACA
AAATACGTGACGTAGAAAGTAATAATTTCTTGGGTAGTTTGCAGTTTTAAAATTATGTTTTAAAATGGAC
TATCATATGCTTACCGTAACTTGAAAGTATTTCGATTTCTTGGCTTTATATATCTTGTGGAAAGGACGAA
ACACCGGAGACGGGATACCGTCTCTGTTTTAGAGCTAGGCCAACATGAGGATCACCCATGTCTGCAGGGC
CTAGCAAGTTAAAATAAGGCTAGTCCGTTATCAACTTGGCCAACATGAGGATCACCCATGTCTGCAGGGC
CAAGTGGCACCGAGTCGGTGCTTTTTTTGGATCCAAGCTTGGCGTAACTAGATCTTGAGACAAATGGCAG
TATTCATCCACAATTTTAAAAGAAAAGGGGGGATTGGGGGGTACAGTGCAGGGGAAAGAATAGTAGACAT
AATAGCAACAGACATACAAACTAAAGAATTACAAAAACAAATTACAAAAATTCAAAATTTTCGGGTTTAT
TACAGGGACAGCAGAGATCCACTTTGGCGCCGGCTCGAGGGGGCCCGGGGAATTCGCTAGCTAGGTCTTG
AAAGGAGTGGGAATTGGCTCCGGTGCCCGTCAGTGGGCAGAGCGCACATCGCCCACAGTCCCCGAGAAGT
TGGGGGGAGGGGTCGGCAATTGATCCGGTGCCTAGAGAAGGTGGCGCGGGGTAAACTGGGAAAGTGATGT
CGTGTACTGGCTCCGCCTTTTTCCCGAGGGTGGGGGAGAACCGTATATAAGTGCAGTAGTCGCCGTGAAC
GTTCTTTTTCGCAACGGGTTTGCCGCCAGAACACAGGACCGGTTCTAGACGTACGGCCACCATGAACCCA
GCCATCAGCGTCGCTCTCCTGCTCTCAGTCTTGCAGGTGTCCCGAGGGCAGAAGGTGACCAGCCTGACAG
CCTGCCTGGTGAACCAAAACCTTCGCCTGGACTGCCGCCATGAGAATAACACCAAGGATAACTCCATCCA
GCATGAGTTCAGCCTGACCCGAGAGAAGAGGAAGCACGTGCTCTCAGGCACCCTTGGGATACCCGAGCAC
ACGTACCGCTCCCGCGTCACCCTCTCCAACCAGCCCTATATCAAGGTCCTTACCCTAGCCAACTTCACCA
CCAAGGATGAGGGCGACTACTTTTGTGAGCTTCGCGTGTCGGGCGCGAATCCCATGAGCTCCAATAAAAG
TATCAGTGTGTATAGAGACAAGCTGGTCAAGTGTGGCGGCATAAGCCTGCTGGTTCAGAACACATCCTGG
ATGCTGCTGCTGCTGCTTTCCCTCTCCCTCCTCCAAGCCCTGGACTTCATTTCTCTGGGCAGTGGAGAGG
GCAGAGGAAGTCTGCTAACATGCGGTGACGTCGAGGAGAATCCTGGCCCAATGGCTTCAAACTTTACTCA
GTTCGTGCTCGTGGACAATGGTGGGACAGGGGATGTGACAGTGGCTCCTTCTAATTTCGCTAATGGGGTG
GCAGAGTGGATCAGCTCCAACTCACGGAGCCAGGCCTACAAGGTGACATGCAGCGTCAGGCAGTCTAGTG
CCCAGAAGAGAAAGTATACCATCAAGGTGGAGGTCCCCAAAGTGGCTACCCAGACAGTGGGCGGAGTCGA
ACTGCCTGTCGCCGCTTGGAGGTCCTACCTGAACATGGAGCTCACTATCCCAATTTTCGCTACCAATTCT
GACTGTGAACTCATCGTGAAGGCAATGCAGGGGCTCCTCAAAGACGGTAATCCTATCCCTTCCGCCATCG
CCGCTAACTCAGGTATCTACAGCGCTGGAGGAGGTGGAAGCGGAGGAGGAGGAAGCGGAGGAGGAGGTAG
CGGACCTAAGAAAAAGAGGAAGGTGGCGGCCGCTGGATCCCCTTCAGGGCAGATCAGCAACCAGGCCCTG
GCTCTGGCCCCTAGCTCCGCTCCAGTGCTGGCCCAGACTATGGTGCCCTCTAGTGCTATGGTGCCTCTGG
CCCAGCCACCTGCTCCAGCCCCTGTGCTGACCCCAGGACCACCCCAGTCACTGAGCGCTCCAGTGCCCAA
GTCTACACAGGCCGGCGAGGGGACTCTGAGTGAAGCTCTGCTGCACCTGCAGTTCGACGCTGATGAGGAC
CTGGGAGCTCTGCTGGGGAACAGCACCGATCCCGGAGTGTTCACAGATCTGGCCTCCGTGGACAACTCTG
AGTTTCAGCAGCTGCTGAATCAGGGCGTGTCCATGTCTCATAGTACAGCCGAACCAATGCTGATGGAGTA
CCCCGAAGCCATTACCCGGCTGGTGACCGGCAGCCAGCGGCCCCCCGACCCCGCTCCAACTCCCCTGGGA
ACCAGCGGCCTGCCTAATGGGCTGTCCGGAGATGAAGACTTCTCAAGCATCGCTGATATGGACTTTAGTG
CCCTGCTGTCACAGATTTCCTCTAGTGGGCAGGGAGGAGGTGGAAGCGGCTTCAGCGTGGACACCAGTGC
CCTGCTGGACCTGTTCAGCCCCTCGGTGACCGTGCCCGACATGAGCCTGCCTGACCTTGACAGCAGCCTG
GCCAGTATCCAAGAGCTCCTGTCTCCCCAGGAGCCCCCCAGGCCTCCCGAGGCAGAGAACAGCAGCCCGG
ATTCAGGGAAGCAGCTGGTGCACTACACAGCGCAGCCGCTGTTCCTGCTGGACCCCGGCTCCGTGGACAC
CGGGAGCAACGACCTGCCGGTGCTGTTTGAGCTGGGAGAGGGCTCCTACTTCTCCGAAGGGGACGGCTTC
GCCGAGGACCCCACCATCTCCCTGCTGACAGGCTCGGAGCCTCCCAAAGCCAAGGACCCCACTGTCTCCT
AATGTACAAGCGCTAATAAAAGATCTTTATTTTCATTAGATCTGTGTGTTGGTTTTTTGTGTGGTAACTC
TAGACGTGCGGTCGACTTTAAGACCAATGACTTACAAGGCAGCTGTAGATCTTAGCCACTTTTTAAAAGA
AAAGGGGGGACTGGAAGGGCTAATTCACTCCCAACGAAGACAAGATCTGCTTTTTGCTTGTACTGGGTCT
CTCTGGTTAGACCAGATCTGAGCCTGGGAGCTCTCTGGCTAACTAGGGAACCCACTGCTTAAGCCTCAAT
AAAGCTTGCCTTGAGTGCTTCAAGTAGTGTGTGCCCGTCTGTTGTGTGACTCTGGTAACTAGAGATCCCT
CAGACCCTTTTAGTCAGTGTGGAAAATCTCTAGCAGTACGTATAGTAGTTCATGTCATCTTATTATTCAG
TATTTATAACTTGCAAAGAAATGAATATCAGAGAGTGAGAGGAACTTGTTTATTGCAGCTTATAATGGTT
ACAAATAAAGCAATAGCATCACAAATTTCACAAATAAAGCATTTTTTTCACTGCATTCTAGTTGTGGTTT
GTCCAAACTCATCAATGTATCTTATCATGTCTGGCTCTAGCTATCCCGCCCCTAACTCCGCCCATCCCGC
CCCTAACTCCGCCCAGTTCCGCCCATTCTCCGCCCCATGGCTGACTAATTTTTTTTATTTATGCAGAGGC
CGAGGCCGCCTCGGCCTCTGAGCTATTCCAGAAGTAGTGAGGAGGCTTTTTTGGAGGCCTAGGGACGTAC
CCAATTCGCCCTATAGTGAGTCGTATTACGCGCGCTCACTGGCCGTCGTTTTACAACGTCGTGACTGGGA
AAACCCTGGCGTTACCCAACTTAATCGCCTTGCAGCACATCCCCCTTTCGCCAGCTGGCGTAATAGCGAA
GAGGCCCGCACCGATCGCCCTTCCCAACAGTTGCGCAGCCTGAATGGCGAATGGG
[124 nt withheld, positions 5586-5709]
C
[91 nt withheld, positions 5711-5801]
A
[49 nt withheld, positions 5803-5851]
CCTTTGACGTTGGAGTCCACGTTCTTT
[37 nt withheld, positions 5879-5915]
ACCCTATCTCGGTCTATTCTTTTGATTTATAAGGGATTTTGCCGATTTCGGCCTATTGGTTAAAAAATGA
GCTGATTTAACAAAAATTTAACGCGAATTTTAACAAAATATTAACGCTTACAATTTAGGTGGCACTTTTC
GGGGAAATGTGCGCGGAACCCCTATTTGTTTATTTTTCTAAATACATTCAAATATGTATCCGCTCATGAG
ACAATAACCCTGATAAATGCTTCAATAATATTGAAAAAGGAAGAGTATGAGTATTCAACATTTCCGTGTC
GCCCTTATTCCCTTTTTTGCGGCATTTTGCCTTCCTGTTTTTGCTCACCCAGAAACGCTGGTGAAAGTAA
AAGATGCTGAAGATCAGTTGGGTGCACGAGTGGGTTACATCGAACTGGATCTCAACAGCGGTAAGATCCT
TGAGAGTTTTCGCCCCGAAGAACGTTTTCCAATGATGAGCACTTTTAAAGTTCTGCTATGTGGCGCGGTA
TTATCCCGTATTGACGCCGGGCAAGAGCAACTCGGTCGCCGCATACACTATTCTCAGAATGACTTGGTTG
AGTACTCACCAGTCACAGAAAAGCATCTTACGGATGGCATGACAGTAAGAGAATTATGCAGTGCTGCCAT
AACCATGAGTGATAACACTGCGGCCAACTTACTTCTGACAACGATCGGAGGACCGAAGGAGCTAACCGCT
TTTTTGCACAACATGGGGGATCATGTAACTCGCCTTGATCGTTGGGAACCGGAGCTGAATGAAGCCATAC
CAAACGACGAGCGTGACACCACGATGCCTGTAGCAATGGCAACAACGTTGCGCAAACTATTAACTGGCGA
ACTACTTACTCTAGCTTCCCGGCAACAATTAATAGACTGGATGGAGGCGGATAAAGTTGCAGGACCACTT
CTGCGCTCGGCCCTTCCGGCTGGCTGGTTTATTGCTGATAAATCTGGAGCCGGTGAGCGTGGGTCTCGCG
GTATCATTGCAGCACTGGGGCCAGATGGTAAGCCCTCCCGTATCGTAGTTATCTACACGACGGGGAGTCA
GGCAACTATGGATGAACGAAATAGACAGATCGCTGAGATAGGTGCCTCACTGATTAAGCATTGGTAACTG
TCAGACCAAGTTTACTCATATATACTTTAGATTGATTTAAAACTTCATTTTTAATTTAAAAGGATCTAGG
TGAAGATCCTTTTTGATAATCTCATGACCAAAATCCCTTAACGTGAGTTTTCGTTCCACTGAGCGTCAGA
CCCCGTAGAAAAGATCAAAGGATCTTCTTGAGATCCTTTTTTTCTGCGCGTAATCTGCTGCTTGCAAACA
AAAAAACCACCGCTACCAGCGGTGGTTTGTTTGCCGGATCAAGAGCTACCAACTCTTTTTCCGAAGGTAA
CTGGCTTCAGCAGAGCGCAGATACCAAATACTGTTCTTCTAGTGTAGCCGTAGTTAGGCCACCACTTCAA
GAACTCTGTAGCACCGCCTACATACCTCGCTCTGCTAATCCTGTTACCAGTGGCTGCTGCCAGTGGCGAT
AAGTCGTGTCTTACCGGGTTGGACTCAAGACGATAGTTACCGGATAAGGCGCAGCGGTCGGGCTGAACGG
GGGGTTCGTGCACACAGCCCAGCTTGGAGCGAACGACCTACACCGAACTGAGATACCTACAGCGTGAGCT
ATGAGAAAGCGCCACGCTTCCCGAAGGGAGAAAGGCGGACAGGTATCCGGTAAGCGGCAGGGTCGGAACA
GGAGAGCGCACGAGGGAGCTTCCAGGGGGAAACGCCTGGTATCTTTATAGTCCTGTCGGGTTTCGCCACC
TCTGACTTGAGCGTCGATTTTTGTGATGCTCGTCAGGGGGGCGGAGCCTATGGAAAAACGCCAGCAACGC
GGCCTTTTTACGGTTCCTGGCCTTTTGCTGGCCTTTTGCTCACATGTTCTTTCCTGCGTTATCCCCTGAT
TCTGTGGATAACCGTATTACCGCCTTTGAGTGAGCTGATACCGCTCGCCGCAGCCGAACGACCGAGCGCA
GCGAGTCAGTGAGCGAGGAAGCGGAAGAGCGCCCAATACGCAAACCGCCTCTCCCCGCGCGTTGGCCGAT
TCATTAATGCAGCTGGCACGACAGGTTTCCCGACTGGAAAGCGGGCAGTGAGCGCAACGCAATTAATGTG
AGTTAGCTCACTCATTAGGCACCCCAGGCTTTACACTTTATGCTTCCGGCTCGTATGTTGTGTGGAATTG
TGAGCGGATAACAATTTCACACAGGAAACAGCTATGACCATGATTACGCCAAGCGCGCAATTAACCCTCA
CTAAAGGGAACAAAAGCTGGAGCTGCAAGC
